>Addgene plasmid #79468 | pSBDEST.N | addgene full sequence | sequence record 178087 | Addgene NGS Result
GACGGATCGGGAGATCTCCCGATCCCCTATGGTGCACTCTCAGTACAATCTGCTCTGATGCCGCATAGTT
AAGCCAGTATCTGCTCCCTGCTTGTGTGTTGGAGGTCGCTGAGTAGTGCGCGAGCAAAATTTAAGCTACA
ACAAGGCAAGGCTTGACCGACAATTCTCTGGCTAACTAGAGAACCCACTGCTTACTGGCTTATCGAAATT
AATACGACTCACTATAGGGAGACCCAAGCTGGCTAGTTAAGCTATCAACAAGTTTGTACAAAAAAGCTGA
ACGAGAAACGTAAAATGATATAAATATCAATATATTAAATTAGATTTTGCATAAAAAACAGACTACATAA
TACTGTAAAACACAACATATCCAGTCACTATGAATCAACTACTTAGATGGTATTAGTGACCTGTAGTCGA
CCGACAGCCTTCCAAATGTTCTTCGGGTGATGCTGCCAACTTAGTCGACCGACAGCCTTCCAAATGTTCT
TCTCAAACGGAATCGTCGTATCCAGCCTACTCGCTATTGTCCTCAATGCCGTATTAAATCATAAAAAGAA
ATAAGAAAAAGAGGTGCGAGCCTCTTTTTTGTGTGACAAAATAAAAACATCTACCTATTCATATACGCTA
GTGTCATAGTCCTGAAAATCATCTGCATCAAGAACAATTTCACAACTCTTATACTTTTCTCTTACAAGTC
GTTCGGCTTCATCTGGATTTTCAGCCTCTATACTTACTAAACGTGATAAAGTTTCTGTAATTTCTACTGT
ATCGACCTGCAGACTGGCTGTGTATAAGGGAGCCTGACATTTATATTCCCCAGAACATCAGGTTAATGGC
GTTTTTGATGTCATTTTCGCGGTGGCTGAGATCAGCCACTTCTTCCCCGATAACGGAGACCGGCACACTG
GCCATATCGGTGGTCATCATGCGCCAGCTTTCATCCCCGATATGCACCACCGGGTAAAGTTCACGGGAGA
CTTTATCTGACAGCAGACGTGCACTGGCCAGGGGGATCACCATCCGTCGCCCGGGCGTGTCAATAATATC
ACTCTGTACATCCACAAACAGACGATAACGGCTCTCTCTTTTATAGGTGTAAACCTTAAACTGCATTTCA
CCAGCCCCTGTTCTCGTCAGCAAAAGAGCCGTTCATTTCAATAAACCGGGCGACCTCAGCCATCCCTTCC
TGATTTTCCGCTTTCCAGCGTTCGGCACGCAGACGACGGGCTTCATTCTGCATGGTTGTGCTTACCAGAC
CGGAGATATTGACATCATATATGCCTTGAGCAACTGATAGCTGTCGCTGTCAACTGTCACTGTAATACGC
TGCTTCATAGCATACCTCTTTTTGACATACTTCGGGTATACATATCAGTATATATTCTTATACCGCAAAA
ATCAGCGCGCAAATACGCATACTGTTATCTGGCTTTTAGTAAGCCGGATCCACGCGGCGTTTACGCCCCC
CCTGCCACTCATCGCAGTACTGTTGTAATTCATTAAGCATTCTGCCGACATGGAAGCCATCACAAACGGC
ATGATGAACCTGAATCGCCAGCGGCATCAGCACCTTGTCGCCTTGCGTATAATATTTGCCCATGGTGAAA
ACGGGGGCGAAGAAGTTGTCCATATTGGCCACGTTTAAATCAAAACTGGTGAAACTCACCCAGGGATTGG
CTGAGACGAAAAACATATTCTCAATAAACCCTTTAGGGAAATAGGCCAGGTTTTCACCGTAACACGCCAC
ATCTTGCGAATATATGTGTAGAAACTGCCGGAAATCGTCGTGGTATTCACTCCAGAGCGATGAAAACGTT
TCAGTTTGCTCATGGAAAACGGTGTAACAAGGGTGAACACTATCCCATATCACCAGCTCACCGTCTTTCA
TTGCCATACGGAATTCCGGATGAGCATTCATCAGGCGGGCAAGAATGTGAATAAAGGCCGGATAAAACTT
GTGCTTATTTTTCTTTACGGTCTTTAAAAAGGCCGTAATATCCAGCTGAACGGTCTGGTTATAGGTACAT
TGAGCAACTGACTGAAATGCCTCAAAATGTTCTTTACGATGCCATTGGGATATATCAACGGTGGTATATC
CAGTGATTTTTTTCTCCATTTTAGCTTCCTTAGCTCCTGAAAATCTCGATAACTCAAAAAATACGCCCGG
TAGTGATCTTATTTCATTATGGTGAAAGTTGGAACCTCTTACGTGCCGATCAACGTCTCATTTTCGCCAA
AAGTTGGCCCAGGGCTTCCCGGTATCAACAGGGACACCAGGATTTATTTATTCTGCGAAGTGATCTTCCG
TCACAGGTATTTATTCGGCGCAAAGTGCGTCGGGTGATGCTGCCAACTTAGTCGACTACAGGTCACTAAT
ACCATCTAAGTAGTTGATTCATAGTGACTGGATATGTTGTGTTTTACAGTATTATGTAGTCTGTTTTTTA
TGCAAAATCTAATTTAATATATTGATATTTATATCATTTTACGTTTCTCGTTCAGCTTTCTTGTACAAAG
TGGTTGATCTAGAGGGCCCGCGGTTCGAAGGTAAGCCTATCCCTAACCCTCTCCTCGGTCTCGATTCTAC
GCGTACCGGTTAGTAATGAGTTTAAACGGGGGAGGCTAACTGAAACACGGAAGGAGACAATACCGGAAGG
AACCCGCGCTATGACGGCAATAAAAAGACAGAATAAAACGCACGGGTGTTGGGTCGTTTGTTCATAAACG
CGGGGTTCGGTCCCAGGGCTGGCACTCTGTCGATACCCCACCGAGACCCCATTGGGGCCAATACGCCCGC
GTTTCTTCCTTTTCCCCACCCCACCCCCCAAGTTCGGGTGAAGGCCCAGGGCTCGCAGCCAACGTCGGGG
CGGCAGGCCCTGCCATAGCAGATCTTATTAAAGCAGAACTTGTTTATTGCAGCTTATAATGGTTACAAAT
AAAGCAATAGCATCACAAATTTCACAAATAAAGCATTTTTTTCACTGCATTCTAGTTGTGGTTTGTCCAA
ACTCATCAATGTATCTTATCATGTCTGGTCGAATCCATCACACTGGCGGCCGCTCGAGGCATTCTAGTTG
TGGTTTGTCCAAACTCATCAATGTATCTTAAGGCGTAAATTGTAAGCGTTAATATTTTGTTAAAATTCGC
GTTAAATTTTTGTTAAATCAGCTCATTTTTTAACCAATAGGCCGAAATCGGCAAAATCCCTTATAAATCA
AAAGAATAGACCGAGATAGGGT
[37 nt withheld, positions 3243-3279]
AAAGAACGTGGACTCCAACGTCAAAGG
[49 nt withheld, positions 3307-3355]
T
[91 nt withheld, positions 3357-3447]
G
[124 nt withheld, positions 3449-3572]
CAGGTGGCACTTTTCGGGGAAATGTGCGCGGAACCCCTATTTGTTTATTTTTCTAAATACATTCAAATAT
GTATCCGCTCATGAGACAATAACCCTGATAAATGCTTCAATAATATTGAAAAAGGAAGAGTCCTGAGGCG
GAAAGAACCAGCTGTGGAATGTGTGTCAGTTAGGGTGTGGAAAGTCCCCAGGCTCCCCAGCAGGCAGAAG
TATGCAAAGCATGCATCTCAATTAGTCAGCAACCAGGTGTGGAAAGTCCCCAGGCTCCCCAGCAGGCAGA
AGTATGCAAAGCATGCATCTCAATTAGTCAGCAACCATAGTCCCGCCCCTAACTCCGCCCATCCCGCCCC
TAACTCCGCCCAGTTCCGCCCATTCTCCGCCCCATGGCTGACTAATTTTTTTTATTTATGCAGAGGCCGA
GGCCGCCTCGGCCTCTGAGCTATTCCAGAAGTAGTGAGGAGGCTTTTTTGGAGGCCTAGGCTTTTGCAAA
GATCGATCAAGAGACAGGATGAGGATCGTTTCGCATGATTGAACAAGATGGATTGCACGCAGGTTCTCCG
GCCGCTTGGGTGGAGAGGCTATTCGGCTATGACTGGGCACAACAGACAATCGGCTGCTCTGATGCCGCCG
TGTTCCGGCTGTCAGCGCAGGGGCGCCCGGTTCTTTTTGTCAAGACCGACCTGTCCGGTGCCCTGAATGA
ACTGCAAGACGAGGCAGCGCGGCTATCGTGGCTGGCCACGACGGGCGTTCCTTGCGCAGCTGTGCTCGAC
GTTGTCACTGAAGCGGGAAGGGACTGGCTGCTATTGGGCGAAGTGCCGGGGCAGGATCTCCTGTCATCTC
ACCTTGCTCCTGCCGAGAAAGTATCCATCATGGCTGATGCAATGCGGCGGCTGCATACGCTTGATCCGGC
TACCTGCCCATTCGACCACCAAGCGAAACATCGCATCGAGCGAGCACGTACTCGGATGGAAGCCGGTCTT
GTCGATCAGGATGATCTGGACGAAGAGCATCAGGGGCTCGCGCCAGCCGAACTGTTCGCCAGGCTCAAGG
CGAGCATGCCCGACGGCGAGGATCTCGTCGTGACCCATGGCGATGCCTGCTTGCCGAATATCATGGTGGA
AAATGGCCGCTTTTCTGGATTCATCGACTGTGGCCGGCTGGGTGTGGCGGACCGCTATCAGGACATAGCG
TTGGCTACCCGTGATATTGCTGAAGAGCTTGGCGGCGAATGGGCTGACCGCTTCCTCGTGCTTTACGGTA
TCGCCGCTCCCGATTCGCAGCGCATCGCCTTCTATCGCCTTCTTGACGAGTTCTTCTGAGCGGGACTCTG
GGGTTCGAAATGACCGACCAAGCGACGCCCAACCTGCCATCACGAGATTTCGATTCCACCGCCGCCTTCT
ATGAAAGGTTGGGCTTCGGAATCGTTTTCCGGGACGCCGGCTGGATGATCCTCCAGCGCGGGGATCTCAT
GCTGGAGTTCTTCGCCCACCCTAGGGGGAGGCTAACTGAAACACGGAAGGAGACAATACCGGAAGGAACC
CGCGCTATGACGGCAATAAAAAGACAGAATAAAACGCACGGTGTTGGGTCGTTTGTTCATACACGTGGTC
AGGTGCTACGAGATTTCGATTCCACCGCCGCCTTCTATGAAAGGTTGGGCTTCGGAATCGTTTTCCGGGA
CGCCGGCTGGATGATCCTCCAGCGCGGGGATCTCATGCTGGAGTTCTTCGCCCACCCCAACTTGTTTATT
GCAGCTTATAATGGTTACAAATAAAGCAATAGCATCACAAATTTCACAAATAAAGCATTTTTTTCACTGC
ATTCTAGTTGTGGTTTGTCCAAACTCATCAATGTATCTTATCATGTCTGTATACCGTCGACCTCTAGCTA
GAGCTTGGCGTAATCATGGTCATAGCTGTTTCCTGTGTGAAATTGTTATCCGCTCACAATTCCACACAAC
ATACGAGCCGGAAGCATAAAGTGTAAAGCCTGGGGTGCCTAATGAGTGAGCTAACTCACATTAATTGCGT
TGCGCTCACTGCCCGCTTTCCAGTCGGGAAACCTGTCGTGCCAGCTGCATTAATGAATCGGCCAACGCGC
GGGGAGAGGCGGTTTGCGTATTGGGCGCTCTTCCGCTTCCTCGCTCACTGACTCGCTGCGCTCGGTCGTT
CGGCTGCGGCGAGCGGTATCAGCTCACTCAAAGGCGGTAATACGGTTATCCACAGAATCAGGGGATAACG
CAGGAAAGAACATGTGCTCTTCGTTGTGGTTTGTCCAAACTCATCAATGTATCTTATCATGAATACTAAT
TGAGTGTATGTAAACTTCTGACCCACTGGGAATGTGATGAAAGAAATAAAAGCTGAAATGAATCATTCTC
TCTACTATTATTCTGATATTTCACATTCTTAAAATAAAGTGGTGATCCTAACTGACCTAAGACAGGGAAT
TTTTACTAGGATTAAATGTCAGGAATTGTGAAAAAGTGAGTTTAAATGTATTTGGCTAAGGTGTATGTAA
ACTTCCGACTTCAACTGTATAGAGTACTGCTAGCCACATGTGAGCAAAAGGCCAGCAAAAGGCCAGGAAC
CGTAAAAAGGCCGCGTTGCTGGCGTTTTTCCATAGGCTCCGCCCCCCTGACGAGCATCACAAAAATCGAC
GCTCAAGTCAGAGGTGGCGAAACCCGACAGGACTATAAAGATACCAGGCGTTTCCCCCTGGAAGCTCCCT
CGTGCGCTCTCCTGTTCCGACCCTGCCGCTTACCGGATACCTGTCCGCCTTTCTCCCTTCGGGAAGCGTG
GCGCTTTCTCATAGCTCACGCTGTAGGTATCTCAGTTCGGTGTAGGTCGTTCGCTCCAAGCTGGGCTGTG
TGCACGAACCCCCCGTTCAGCCCGACCGCTGCGCCTTATCCGGTAACTATCGTCTTGAGTCCAACCCGGT
AAGACACGACTTATCGCCACTGGCAGCAGCCACTGGTAACAGGATTAGCAGAGCGAGGTATGTAGGCGGT
GCTACAGAGTTCTTGAAGTGGTGGCCTAACTACGGCTACACTAGAAGAACAGTATTTGGTATCTGCGCTC
TGCTGAAGCCAGTTACCTTCGGAAAAAGAGTTGGTAGCTCTTGATCCGGCAAACAAACCACCGCTGGTAG
CGGTGGTTTTTTTGTTTGCAAGCAGCAGATTACGCGCAGAAAAAAAGGATCTCAAGAAGATCCTTTGATC
TTTTCTACGGGGTCTGACGCTCAGTGGAACGAAAACTCACGTTAAGGGATTTTGGTCATGAGATTATCAA
AAAGGATCTTCACCTAGATCCTTTTAAATTAAAAATGAAGTTTTAAATCAATCTAAAGTATATATGAGTA
AACTTGGTCTGACAGTTACCAATGCTTAATCAGTGAGGCACCTATCTCAGCGATCTGTCTATTTCGTTCA
TCCATAGTTGCCTGACTCCCCGTCGTGTAGATAACTACGATACGGGAGGGCTTACCATCTGGCCCCAGTG
CTGCAATGATACCGCGAGACCCACGCTCACCGGCTCCAGATTTATCAGCAATAAACCAGCCAGCCGGAAG
GGCCGAGCGCAGAAGTGGTCCTGCAACTTTATCCGCCTCCATCCAGTCTATTAATTGTTGCCGGGAAGCT
AGAGTAAGTAGTTCGCCAGTTAATAGTTTGCGCAACGTTGTTGCCATTGCTACAGGCATCGTGGTGTCAC
GCTCGTCGTTTGGTATGGCTTCATTCAGCTCCGGTTCCCAACGATCAAGGCGAGTTACATGATCCCCCAT
GTTGTGCAAAAAAGCGGTTAGCTCCTTCGGTCCTCCGATCGTTGTCAGAAGTAAGTTGGCCGCAGTGTTA
TCACTCATGGTTATGGCAGCACTGCATAATTCTCTTACTGTCATGCCATCCGTAAGATGCTTTTCTGTGA
CTGGTGAGTACTCAACCAAGTCATTCTGAGAATAGTGTATGCGGCGACCGAGTTGCTCTTGCCCGGCGTC
AATACGGGATAATACCGCGCCACATAGCAGAACTTTAAAAGTGCTCATCATTGGAAAACGTTCTTCGGGG
CGAAAACTCTCAAGGATCTTACCGCTGTTGAGATCCAGTTCGATGTAACCCACTCGTGCACCCAACTGAT
CTTCAGCATCTTTTACTTTCACCAGCGTTTCTGGGTGAGCAAAAACAGGAAGGCAAAATGCCGCAAAAAA
GGGAATAAGGGCGACACGGAAATGTTGAATACTCATACTCTTCCTTTTTCAATATTATTGAAGCATTTAT
CAGGGTTATTGTCTCATGAGCGGATACATATTTGAATGTATTTAGAAAAATAAACAAATAGGGGTTCCGC
GCACATTTCCCCGAAAAGTGCCACCTGACGTCGACGTGCGCATCGAACTCCCTATACAGTTGAAGTCGGA
AGTTTACATACACTTAAGTTGGAGTCATTAAAACTCGTTTTTCAACTACTCCACAAATTTCTTGTTAACA
AACAATAGTTTTGGCAAGTCAGTTAGGACATCTACTTTGTGCATGACACAAGTCATTTTTCCAACAATTG
TTTACAGACAGATTATTTCACTTATAATTCACTGTATCACAATTCCAGTGGGTCAGAAGTTTACATACAC
TAAGTTGACTGTGTTACGGCGTC
Features (pLannotate 1.2.2; 31 found; start..end, strand, type, name):
     28..80      -  misc_feature   bom (fragment): basis of mobility region from pBR322
    165..194     +  LTR            5' LTR (truncated) (fragment): truncated 5' long terminal repeat (LTR) from HIV-1
    210..228     +  promoter       T7 promoter: promoter for bacteriophage T7 RNA polymerase
    258..382     +  protein_bind   attR1: mutant version of attR; recombination site for the Gateway® LR reaction LR Clonase™
    618..770     -  CDS            dpnD (fragment): DPND_STRPN - Protein predicted: Swiss-Prot protein existence level 4. From Streptococcus pneumoniae serotype 4 (strain ATCC BAA-334 / TIGR4).
    814..1116    -  CDS            ccdB: CCDB_ECOLI - Also known as G, letB, letD. Experimental evidence at protein level: Swiss-Prot protein existence level 1. Toxic component of a type II toxin-antitoxin (TA) system, functioning in plasmid maintainence. Responsible for the post- segregational killing (PSK) of plasmid-free cells, also referred to as a plasmid addiction system. Half-life of over 2 hours. Cell killing by CcdB is accompanied by filamentation, defects in chromosome and plasmid segregation, defects in cell division, formation of anucleate cells, decreased DNA synthesis and plasmid loss. Interferes with the activity of DN
   1121..1279    -  CDS            ccdA (fragment): CCDA_ECO57 - Also known as H, letA. Experimental evidence at protein level: Swiss-Prot protein existence level 1. Antitoxin component of a type II toxin-antitoxin (TA) system which inhibits the post-segregational killing (PSK) of plasmid-free cells, also referred to as a plasmid addiction system. Binds to and blocks the activity of CcdB; will also remove bound CcdB protein from the CcdB-GyrA complex by forming a CcdA-CcdB complex, a process termed rejuvenation. Functions as a transcriptional corepressor for the ccdAB operon, repression also requires CcdB (By similarity). From Escherichia coli
   1461..2119    -  CDS            CmR: chloramphenicol acetyltransferase; cat; confers resistance to chloramphenicol
   2120..2222    -  promoter       cat promoter: promoter of the E. coli cat gene encoding chloramphenicol acetyltransferase
   2400..2524    -  protein_bind   attR2: mutant version of attR; recombination site for the Gateway® LR reaction LR Clonase™
   2550..2591    +  CDS            V5 tag: epitope tag from simian virus 5
   2675..2723    +  polyA_signal   HSV TK poly(A) signal: herpes simplex virus thymidine kinase polyadenylation signal (Cole and Stacy, 1985)
   2814..2830    -  polyA_signal   bGH poly(A) signal (fragment): bovine growth hormone polyadenylation signal
   2907..3028    +  polyA_signal   SV40 poly(A) signal: SV40 polyadenylation signal
   3069..3110    +  polyA_signal   SV40 poly(A) signal (fragment): SV40 polyadenylation signal
   3144..3572    -  rep_origin     f1 ori (sequence partly withheld): f1 bacteriophage origin of replication; arrow indicates direction of (+) strand synthesis
   3599..3703    +  promoter       AmpR promoter: bla
   3705..4062    +  promoter       SV40 promoter: SV40 enhancer and early promoter
   4097..4891    +  CDS            NeoR/KanR: aminoglycoside phosphotransferase from Tn5; aph(3')-II (or nptII); confers resistance to neomycin, kanamycin, and G418 (Geneticin®)
   4912..5064    +  CDS            ble (fragment): BLE_KLEPN - Experimental evidence at protein level: Swiss-Prot protein existence level 1. Binding protein with a strong affinity to the bleomycin family of antibiotics. Binds to CL990; an antimitotic-antibiotic compound. From Klebsiella pneumoniae.
   5123..5170    +  polyA_signal   HSV TK poly(A) signal: herpes simplex virus thymidine kinase polyadenylation signal (Cole and Stacy, 1985)
   5311..5432    +  polyA_signal   SV40 poly(A) signal: SV40 polyadenylation signal
   5505..5521    -  protein_bind   lac operator: The lac repressor binds to the lac operator to inhibit transcription in E. coli. This inhibition can be relieved by adding lactose or isopropyl-β-D-thiogalactopyranoside (IPTG). lac repressor encoded by lacI
   5529..5559    -  promoter       lac promoter: promoter for the E. coli lac operon
   5574..5595    -  protein_bind   CAP binding site: CAP binding activates transcription in the presence of cAMP. E. coli catabolite activator protein
   5608..5700    -  CDS            lacI (fragment): lac repressor; lacI; The lac repressor binds to the lac operator to inhibit transcription in E. coli. This inhibition can be relieved by adding lactose or isopropyl-β-D-thiogalactopyranoside (IPTG).
   5702..5828    -  rep_origin     RSF ori (fragment): Plasmids containing the RSF 1030 origin of replication can be propagated in E. coli cells that contain additional plasmids with compatible origins.
   5835..5873    +  polyA_signal   SV40 poly(A) signal (fragment): SV40 polyadenylation signal
   6189..6777    -  rep_origin     ori: high-copy-number ColE1/pMB1/pBR322/pUC origin of replication
   6948..7808    -  CDS            AmpR: β-lactamase; bla; confers resistance to ampicillin, carbenicillin, and related antibiotics
   7809..7913    -  promoter       AmpR promoter: bla
