[The description below was written by a language model from this plasmid's Addgene catalogue record and pLannotate feature annotations shown in this document.]
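Description:
pSBDEST.N is an empty, promoterless Gateway destination vector of about 8.2 kb. It is designed for MultiSite Gateway assembly of transgenes that are then delivered into mammalian cells by Sleeping Beauty transposition. It replicates in E. coli from a high-copy ColE1/pUC-type origin, carries an f1 origin, and is selected with ampicillin (β-lactamase) together with chloramphenicol. The chloramphenicol resistance gene lies inside the Gateway cassette next to the ccdB toxin gene, so the unrecombined vector must be maintained in a ccdB-tolerant strain.

The cloning region consists of attR1 and attR2 sites flanking the ccdB/CmR counter-selection cassette. In an LR Clonase reaction this cassette is replaced by the entry-clone elements, and loss of ccdB allows recombinants to grow in standard strains. No eukaryotic promoter sits upstream of attR1. Only a T7 promoter is annotated there, and it also serves as a sequencing primer site, so the user must supply the promoter as part of the recombined insert. Downstream of attR2 are a V5 epitope tag, which could be fused to the C-terminus of an in-frame insert, and HSV TK and SV40 polyadenylation signals.

A separate SV40 enhancer/early promoter drives the Tn5 NeoR/KanR gene, followed by its own poly(A) signals, and this allows G418 selection of stably modified cells. The catalogue entry describes the vector as Sleeping Beauty-compatible, but the automated feature table does not annotate the transposon inverted repeats, so their positions cannot be stated from this record. Several short fragment hits (HIV-1 LTR, lacI, RSF ori, ble, dpnD) are probably cloning remnants or annotation artefacts. The vector is intended for rapid construction of complex, stably integrated transgenes.
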