Addgene plasmid #79468: pSBDEST.N
Purpose: (Empty Backbone) Promoterless, Sleeping Beauty-compatible Gateway destination vector, Neomycin
Depositing lab: Peter Jon Nelson. Depositing organization: Klinikum der Ludwig Maximilians-Universitaet Muenchen. Publication: A vector platform for the rapid and efficient engineering of stable complex transgenes. Jackel C, Nogueira MS, Ehni N, Kraus C, Ranke J, Dohmann M, Noessner E, Nelson PJ. Sci Rep. 2016 Oct 3;6:34365. doi: 10.1038/srep34365. PubMed 27694838.
Backbone
  Vector backbone: pSBDEST.N
  Backbone manufacturer: cloned in house
  Backbone size (bp): 8212
  Vector type: Promoterless Gateway Destination vector
  Promoter: none
  Selectable markers: Neomycin (select with G418)
Growth in bacteria
  Bacterial resistance: Chloramphenicol and Ampicillin, 25 & 100 μg/mL
  Growth temperature: 37°C
  Growth strain: ccdB Survival
  Copy number: High Copy
Gene/Insert
  Cloning method: Restriction Enzyme
  Sequencing primers: 5′ T7; 3′ V5 Rev
Terms and licenses: Academic/Nonprofit Terms; Industry Terms: Not Available to Industry
Depositor comments: Sleeping Beauty compatible, promoterless Gateway Destination Vector, for MultiSite Gateway cloning.
How to cite: pSBDEST.N was a gift from Peter Jon Nelson (Addgene plasmid # 79468 ; http://n2t.net/addgene:79468 ; RRID:Addgene_79468)
